Addgene plasmid #82215: pDONR223_LYN_WT
Purpose: Gateway Donor vector containing LYN ,part of the Target Accelerator Plasmid Collection.
Depositing lab: Jesse Boehm & William Hahn & David Root. Depositing organization: Broad Institute. Publication: Systematic Functional Interrogation of Rare Cancer Variants Identifies Oncogenic Alleles. Kim E, Ilic N, Shrestha Y, Zou L, Kamburov A, Zhu C, Yang X, Lubonja R, Tran N, Nguyen C, Lawrence MS, Piccioni F, Bagul M, Doench JG, Chouinard CR, Wu X, Hogstrom L, Natoli T, Tamayo P, Horn H, Corsello SM, Lage K, Root DE, Subramanian A, Golub TR, Getz G, Boehm JS, Hahn WC. Cancer Discov. 2016 Jul;6(7):714-26. doi: 10.1158/2159-8290.CD-16-0160. Epub 2016 May 4. PubMed 27147599.
Backbone
  Vector backbone: pDONR223
  Backbone manufacturer: Invitrogen
  Backbone size w/o insert (bp): 2790
  Vector type: Gateway Entry vector
Growth in bacteria
  Bacterial resistance: Spectinomycin, 50 μg/mL
  Growth temperature: 37°C
  Growth strain: DH5alpha
  Copy number: High Copy
Gene/Insert
  Gene/Insert name: LYN
  Species: H. sapiens (human)
  Mutation: WT
  GenBank ID: NM_002350.3
  Entrez Gene: LYN (a.k.a. JTK8, SAIDV, p53Lyn, p56Lyn)
  Promoter: None
  Cloning method: Gateway Cloning
  Sequencing primers: 5′ M13pUC-fwd; 3′ M13-Rev
Terms and licenses: Academic/Nonprofit Terms; Industry Terms: Not Available to Industry
Depositor comments: Open state: NO stop codon immediately follows insert. Supporting reference: Systematic morphological profiling of human gene and allele function via Cell Painting. Rohban MH, et al. Elife. 2017, Mar 18;6. pii: e24060. PubMed PMID 28315521
How to cite: pDONR223_LYN_WT was a gift from Jesse Boehm & William Hahn & David Root (Addgene plasmid # 82215 ; http://n2t.net/addgene:82215 ; RRID:Addgene_82215)
