[The description below was written by a language model from this plasmid's Addgene catalogue record and pLannotate feature annotations shown in this document.]
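Description:
pDONR223_LYN_WT is a Gateway entry clone built on the Invitrogen pDONR223 backbone, carrying the wild-type human LYN open reading frame (reference transcript NM_002350.3). It is a bacterial propagation and shuttling plasmid rather than an expression vector. The sequenced record is 4,329 nt and contains a high-copy ColE1/pUC-type origin and the aadA (SmR) aminoglycoside adenylyltransferase gene, which confers the spectinomycin resistance used for selection in E. coli. A class 1 integron Pc promoter fragment and a short gentamicin acetyltransferase remnant lie upstream of aadA. Small lacZα and lacI fragments and the rrnB T1 and T2 terminators are also annotated as backbone remnants.

The LYN coding sequence (about 1.5 kb) encodes a Src-family non-receptor tyrosine kinase involved in immune receptor, cytokine, growth factor and integrin signalling. It is flanked on each side by an attL recombination site in opposing orientations. The automated annotation labels both sites attL3, so the record does not distinguish the two site variants. These sites allow an LR Clonase reaction to transfer the ORF directionally into any compatible Gateway destination vector, which then supplies the promoter and any tags. The catalogue lists no promoter for the insert; a T7 promoter is annotated just outside the downstream attL site on the reverse strand, pointing back towards the insert. The clone is in the "open" configuration, with no stop codon immediately after the ORF, so it can be fused in frame to C-terminal tags or reporters provided by the destination vector.

The plasmid belongs to the Target Accelerator Plasmid Collection. It serves as the wild-type reference allele for functional comparison with cancer-associated variants, and the collection has also been used for morphological profiling of gene and allele function.
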