Features (pLannotate 1.2.2; 12 found; start..end, strand, type, name):
     38..74      -  CDS            lacZα (fragment): LacZα fragment of β-galactosidase; lacZ fragment
     91..186     +  protein_bind   attL3: mutant version of attL; recombination site for the Gateway® LR reaction LR Clonase™
    192..1727    +  CDS            LYN: LYN_HUMAN - Also known as JTK8. Experimental evidence at protein level: Swiss-Prot protein existence level 1. Non-receptor tyrosine-protein kinase that transmits signals from cell surface receptors and plays an important role in the regulation of innate and adaptive immune responses, hematopoiesis, responses to growth factors and cytokines, integrin signaling, but also responses to DNA damage and genotoxic agents. Functions primarily as negative regulator, but can also function as activator, depending on the context. Required for the initiation of the B-cell response, but also for its down-reg
   1732..1827    -  protein_bind   attL3: mutant version of attL; recombination site for the Gateway® LR reaction LR Clonase™
   1846..1864    -  promoter       T7 promoter: promoter for bacteriophage T7 RNA polymerase
   2054..2077    +  promoter       Pc promoter (fragment): intI1 (promoter lies within the coding sequence); class 1 integron promoter
   2253..2309    +  CDS            GmR (fragment): gentamycin acetyltransferase; aacC1; confers resistance to gentamycin
   2316..3107    +  CDS            SmR: aminoglycoside adenylyltransferase (Murphy, 1985); aadA; confers resistance to spectinomycin and streptomycin
   3200..3788    +  rep_origin     ori: high-copy-number ColE1/pMB1/pBR322/pUC origin of replication
   3971..4063    +  CDS            lacI (fragment): lac repressor; lacI; The lac repressor binds to the lac operator to inhibit transcription in E. coli. This inhibition can be relieved by adding lactose or isopropyl-β-D-thiogalactopyranoside (IPTG).
   4118..4145    -  terminator     rrnB T2 terminator: transcription terminator T2 from the E. coli rrnB gene
   4277..4320    +  terminator     rrnB T1 terminator: Escherichia coli rrnB; transcription terminator T1 from the E. coli rrnB gene
>Addgene plasmid #82215 | pDONR223_LYN_WT | addgene full sequence | sequence record 164897 | Addgene NGS result
GGCAGTTCCCTACTCTCGCGTTAACGCTAGCATGGATGTTTTCCCAGTCACGACGTTGTAAAACGACGGC
CAGTCTTAAGCTCGGGCCCCAAATAATGATTTTATTTTGACTGATAGTGACCTGTTCGTTGCAACAAATT
GATGAGCAATGCTTTTTTATAATGCCAACTTTGTACAAAAAAGTTGGCACCATGGGATGTATAAAATCAA
AAGGGAAAGACAGCTTGAGTGACGATGGAGTAGATTTGAAGACTCAACCAGTACGTAATACTGAAAGAAC
TATTTATGTGAGAGATCCAACGTCCAATAAACAGCAAAGGCCAGTTCCAGAATCTCAGCTTTTACCTGGA
CAGAGGTTTCAAACTAAAGATCCAGAGGAACAAGGAGACATTGTGGTAGCCTTGTACCCCTATGATGGCA
TCCACCCGGACGACTTGTCTTTCAAGAAAGGAGAGAAGATGAAAGTCCTGGAGGAGCATGGAGAATGGTG
GAAAGCAAAGTCCCTTTTAACAAAAAAAGAAGGCTTCATCCCCAGCAACTATGTGGCCAAACTCAACACC
TTAGAAACAGAAGAGTGGTTTTTCAAGGATATAACCAGGAAGGACGCAGAAAGGCAGCTTTTGGCACCAG
GAAATAGCGCTGGAGCTTTCCTTATTAGAGAAAGTGAAACATTAAAAGGAAGCTTCTCTCTGTCTGTCAG
AGACTTTGACCCTGTGCATGGTGATGTTATTAAGCACTACAAAATTAGAAGTCTGGATAATGGGGGCTAT
TACATCTCTCCACGAATCACTTTTCCCTGTATCAGCGACATGATTAAACATTACCAAAAGCAGGCAGATG
GCTTGTGCAGAAGATTGGAGAAGGCTTGTATTAGTCCCAAGCCACAGAAGCCATGGGATAAAGATGCCTG
GGAGATCCCCCGGGAGTCCATCAAGTTGGTGAAAAGGCTTGGCGCTGGGCAGTTTGGGGAAGTCTGGATG
GGTTACTATAACAACAGTACCAAGGTGGCTGTGAAAACCCTGAAGCCAGGAACTATGTCTGTGCAAGCCT
TCCTGGAAGAAGCCAACCTCATGAAGACCCTGCAGCATGACAAGCTCGTGAGGCTCTACGCTGTGGTCAC
CAGGGAGGAGCCCATTTACATCATCACCGAGTACATGGCCAAGGGCAGTTTGCTGGATTTCCTGAAGAGC
GATGAAGGTGGCAAAGTGCTGCTTCCAAAGCTCATTGACTTTTCTGCTCAGATTGCAGAGGGAATGGCAT
ACATCGAGCGGAAGAACTACATTCACCGGGACCTGCGAGCAGCTAATGTTCTGGTCTCCGAGTCACTCAT
GTGCAAAATTGCAGATTTTGGCCTTGCTAGAGTAATTGAAGATAATGAGTACACAGCAAGGGAAGGTGCT
AAGTTCCCTATTAAGTGGACGGCTCCAGAAGCAATCAACTTTGGATGTTTCACTATTAAGTCTGATGTGT
GGTCCTTTGGAATCCTCCTATACGAAATTGTCACCTATGGGAAAATTCCCTACCCAGGGAGAACTAATGC
CGACGTGATGACCGCCCTGTCCCAGGGCTACAGGATGCCCCGTGTGGAGAACTGCCCAGATGAGCTCTAT
GACATTATGAAAATGTGCTGGAAAGAAAAGGCAGAAGAGAGACCAACGTTTGACTACTTACAGAGCGTCC
TGGATGATTTCTACACAGCCACGGAAGGGCAATACCAGCAGCAGCCTTTGCCAACTTTCTTGTACAAAGT
TGGCATTATAAGAAAGCATTGCTTATCAATTTGTTGCAACGAACAGGTCACTATCAGTCAAAATAAAATC
ATTATTTGCCATCCAGCTGATATCCCCTATAGTGAGTCGTATTACATGGTCATAGCTGTTTCCTGGCAGC
TCTGGCCCGTGTCTCAAAATCTCTGATGTTACATTGCACAAGATAAAAATATATCATCATGCCTCCTCTA
GACCAGCCAGGACAGAAATGCCTCGACTTCGCTGCTACCCAAGGTTGCCGGGTGACGCACACCGTGGAAA
CGGATGAAGGCACGAACCCAGTGGACATAAGCCTGTTCGGTTCGTAAGCTGTAATGCAAGTAGCGTATGC
GCTCACGCAACTGGTCCAGAACCTTGACCGAACGCAGCGGTGGTAACGGCGCAGTGGCGGTTTTCATGGC
TTGTTATGACTGTTTTTTTGGGGTACAGTCTATGCCTCGGGCATCCAAGCAGCAAGCGCGTTACGCCGTG
GGTCGATGTTTGATGTTATGGAGCAGCAACGATGTTACGCAGCAGGGCAGTCGCCCTAAAACAAAGTTAA
ACATTATGAGGGAAGCGGTGATCGCCGAAGTATCGACTCAACTATCAGAGGTAGTTGGCGTCATCGAGCG
CCATCTCGAACCGACGTTGCTGGCCGTACATTTGTACGGCTCCGCAGTGGATGGCGGCCTGAAGCCACAC
AGTGATATTGATTTGCTGGTTACGGTGACCGTAAGGCTTGATGAAACAACGCGGCGAGCTTTGATCAACG
ACCTTTTGGAAACTTCGGCTTCCCCTGGAGAGAGCGAGATTCTCCGCGCTGTAGAAGTCACCATTGTTGT
GCACGACGACATCATTCCGTGGCGTTATCCAGCTAAGCGCGAACTGCAATTTGGAGAATGGCAGCGCAAT
GACATTCTTGCAGGTATCTTCGAGCCAGCCACGATCGACATTGATCTGGCTATCTTGCTGACAAAAGCAA
GAGAACATAGCGTTGCCTTGGTAGGTCCAGCGGCGGAGGAACTCTTTGATCCGGTTCCTGAACAGGATCT
ATTTGAGGCGCTAAATGAAACCTTAACGCTATGGAACTCGCCGCCCGACTGGGCTGGCGATGAGCGAAAT
GTAGTGCTTACGTTGTCCCGCATTTGGTACAGCGCAGTAACCGGCAAAATCGCGCCGAAGGATGTCGCTG
CCGACTGGGCAATGGAGCGCCTGCCGGCCCAGTATCAGCCCGTCATACTTGAAGCTAGACAGGCTTATCT
TGGACAAGAAGAAGATCGCTTGGCCTCGCGCGCAGATCAGTTGGAAGAATTTGTCCACTACGTGAAAGGC
GAGATCACCAAGGTAGTCGGCAAATAACCCTCGAGCCACCCATGACCAAAATCCCTTAACGTGAGTTACG
CGTCGTTCCACTGAGCGTCAGACCCCGTAGAAAAGATCAAAGGATCTTCTTGAGATCCTTTTTTTCTGCG
CGTAATCTGCTGCTTGCAAACAAAAAAACCACCGCTACCAGCGGTGGTTTGTTTGCCGGATCAAGAGCTA
CCAACTCTTTTTCCGAAGGTAACTGGCTTCAGCAGAGCGCAGATACCAAATACTGTTCTTCTAGTGTAGC
CGTAGTTAGGCCACCACTTCAAGAACTCTGTAGCACCGCCTACATACCTCGCTCTGCTAATCCTGTTACC
AGTGGCTGCTGCCAGTGGCGATAAGTCGTGTCTTACCGGGTTGGACTCAAGACGATAGTTACCGGATAAG
GCGCAGCGGTCGGGCTGAACGGGGGGTTCGTGCACACAGCCCAGCTTGGAGCGAACGACCTACACCGAAC
TGAGATACCTACAGCGTGAGCTATGAGAAAGCGCCACGCTTCCCGAAGGGAGAAAGGCGGACAGGTATCC
GGTAAGCGGCAGGGTCGGAACAGGAGAGCGCACGAGGGAGCTTCCAGGGGGAAACGCCTGGTATCTTTAT
AGTCCTGTCGGGTTTCGCCACCTCTGACTTGAGCGTCGATTTTTGTGATGCTCGTCAGGGGGGCGGAGCC
TATGGAAAAACGCCAGCAACGCGGCCTTTTTACGGTTCCTGGCCTTTTGCTGGCCTTTTGCTCACATGTT
CTTTCCTGCGTTATCCCCTGATTCTGTGGATAACCGTATTACCGCCTTTGAGTGAGCTGATACCGCTCGC
CGCAGCCGAACGACCGAGCGCAGCGAGTCAGTGAGCGAGGAAGCGGAAGAGCGCCCAATACGCAAACCGC
CTCTCCCCGCGCGTTGGCCGATTCATTAATGCAGCTGGCACGACAGGTTTCCCGACTGGAAAGCGGGCAG
TGAGCGCAACGCAATTAATACGCGTACCGCTAGCCAGGAAGAGTTTGTAGAAACGCAAAAAGGCCATCCG
TCAGGATGGCCTTCTGCTTAGTTTGATGCCTGGCAGTTTATGGCGGGCGTCCTGCCCGCCACCCTCCGGG
CCGTTGCTTCACAACGTTCAAATCCGCTCCCGGCGGATTTGTCCTACTCAGGAGAGCGTTCACCGACAAA
CAACAGATAAAACGAAAGGCCCAGTCTTCCGACTGAGCCTTTCGTTTTATTTGATGCCT
