>Addgene plasmid #82215 | pDONR223_LYN_WT | depositor partial sequence | sequence record 155586 | Insert sequence
ATGGGATGTATAAAATCAAAAGGGAAAGACAGCTTGAGTGACGATGGAGTAGATTTGAAGACTCAACCAG
TACGTAATACTGAAAGAACTATTTATGTGAGAGATCCAACGTCCAATAAACAGCAAAGGCCAGTTCCAGA
ATCTCAGCTTTTACCTGGACAGAGGTTTCAAACTAAAGATCCAGAGGAACAAGGAGACATTGTGGTAGCC
TTGTACCCCTATGATGGCATCCACCCGGACGACTTGTCTTTCAAGAAAGGAGAGAAGATGAAAGTCCTGG
AGGAGCATGGAGAATGGTGGAAAGCAAAGTCCCTTTTAACAAAAAAAGAAGGCTTCATCCCCAGCAACTA
TGTGGCCAAACTCAACACCTTAGAAACAGAAGAGTGGTTTTTCAAGGATATAACCAGGAAGGACGCAGAA
AGGCAGCTTTTGGCACCAGGAAATAGCGCTGGAGCTTTCCTTATTAGAGAAAGTGAAACATTAAAAGGAA
GCTTCTCTCTGTCTGTCAGAGACTTTGACCCTGTGCATGGTGATGTTATTAAGCACTACAAAATTAGAAG
TCTGGATAATGGGGGCTATTACATCTCTCCACGAATCACTTTTCCCTGTATCAGCGACATGATTAAACAT
TACCAAAAGCAGGCAGATGGCTTGTGCAGAAGATTGGAGAAGGCTTGTATTAGTCCCAAGCCACAGAAGC
CATGGGATAAAGATGCCTGGGAGATCCCCCGGGAGTCCATCAAGTTGGTGAAAAGGCTTGGCGCTGGGCA
GTTTGGGGAAGTCTGGATGGGTTACTATAACAACAGTACCAAGGTGGCTGTGAAAACCCTGAAGCCAGGA
ACTATGTCTGTGCAAGCCTTCCTGGAAGAAGCCAACCTCATGAAGACCCTGCAGCATGACAAGCTCGTGA
GGCTCTACGCTGTGGTCACCAGGGAGGAGCCCATTTACATCATCACCGAGTACATGGCCAAGGGCAGTTT
GCTGGATTTCCTGAAGAGCGATGAAGGTGGCAAAGTGCTGCTTCCAAAGCTCATTGACTTTTCTGCTCAG
ATTGCAGAGGGAATGGCATACATCGAGCGGAAGAACTACATTCACCGGGACCTGCGAGCAGCTAATGTTC
TGGTCTCCGAGTCACTCATGTGCAAAATTGCAGATTTTGGCCTTGCTAGAGTAATTGAAGATAATGAGTA
CACAGCAAGGGAAGGTGCTAAGTTCCCTATTAAGTGGACGGCTCCAGAAGCAATCAACTTTGGATGTTTC
ACTATTAAGTCTGATGTGTGGTCCTTTGGAATCCTCCTATACGAAATTGTCACCTATGGGAAAATTCCCT
ACCCAGGGAGAACTAATGCCGACGTGATGACCGCCCTGTCCCAGGGCTACAGGATGCCCCGTGTGGAGAA
CTGCCCAGATGAGCTCTATGACATTATGAAAATGTGCTGGAAAGAAAAGGCAGAAGAGAGACCAACGTTT
GACTACTTACAGAGCGTCCTGGATGATTTCTACACAGCCACGGAAGGGCAATACCAGCAGCAGCCT
